Addgene plasmid #209774: pLV_dCas9-KRAB_sgSTK4i_#2 (PuroR)
Purpose: CRISPRi for STK4
Depositing lab: Michael Wehr. Depositing organization: Klinikum der Ludwig Maximilians-Universitaet Muenchen. Publication: Comprehensive split TEV based protein-protein interaction screening reveals TAOK2 as a key modulator of Hippo signalling to limit growth. Ma X, Mandausch FJ, Wu Y, Sahoo VK, Ma W, Leoni G, Hostiuc M, Wintgens JP, Qiu J, Kannaiyan N, Rossner MJ, Wehr MC. Cell Signal. 2024 Jan;113:110917. doi: 10.1016/j.cellsig.2023.110917. Epub 2023 Oct 7. PubMed 37813295.
Backbone
  Vector backbone: pLV
  Vector type: Mammalian Expression, Lentiviral, CRISPR
  Selectable markers: Puromycin
Growth in bacteria
  Bacterial resistance: Ampicillin, 100 μg/mL
  Growth temperature: 37°C
  Growth strain: NEB Stable
  Copy number: High Copy
Gene/Insert
  Gene/Insert name: dCas9-KRAB, sgSTK4i (alt name: sgMST1i)
  gRNA/shRNA sequence: GAGCAGTGAGCGGGTCTGGG
  Species: H. sapiens (human)
  Entrez Gene: STK4 (a.k.a. KRS2, MST1, YSK3)
  Cloning method: Restriction Enzyme; 5′ cloning site BsmBI (unknown if destroyed)
Terms and licenses: Academic/Nonprofit Terms; Industry Terms: Not Available to Industry
How to cite: pLV_dCas9-KRAB_sgSTK4i_#2 (PuroR) was a gift from Michael Wehr (Addgene plasmid # 209774 ; http://n2t.net/addgene:209774 ; RRID:Addgene_209774)
