[The description below was written by a language model from this plasmid's Addgene catalogue record and pLannotate feature annotations shown in this document.]
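Description:
pLV_dCas9-KRAB_sgSTK4i_#2 (PuroR) is an all-in-one lentiviral CRISPR interference plasmid of about 14.9 kb, built on a pLV backbone to silence transcription of human STK4 (also known as MST1). It is propagated in E. coli through a high-copy ColE1/pUC-type origin with ampicillin resistance. The backbone also carries an f1 origin and an SV40/EM7-driven bleomycin/Zeocin resistance cassette that lies outside the viral genome. The transfer region has a CMV enhancer/promoter fused to a truncated HIV-1 5' LTR, which drives genomic RNA production in packaging cells. This is followed by the Ψ packaging signal, RRE for Rev-dependent export, cPPT/CTS, WPRE and a truncated 3' LTR with a downstream bGH polyadenylation signal.

Two expression units sit between the LTRs. A human U6 promoter, oriented antisense to the viral genome, transcribes the STK4-targeting guide joined to the S. pyogenes gRNA scaffold; the guide was inserted by BsmBI restriction cloning. In the forward direction, the human UbC promoter drives a 3xFLAG-tagged Cas9 fused to the ZNF10 KRAB repression domain. The automated annotation labels this simply as Cas9, while the catalogue entry specifies the nuclease-dead dCas9 form. A puromycin N-acetyltransferase coding sequence follows KRAB, allowing puromycin selection of transduced mammalian cells; the element linking it to the fusion is not annotated. Two loxP sites flank the U6-sgRNA, UbC and dCas9-KRAB-PuroR units, so the integrated cassette could in principle be excised by Cre. The guided dCas9-KRAB represses STK4 without cutting DNA, and the associated study concerns Hippo signalling. The "#2" in the name suggests it is one of several STK4 guides.
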