Features (pLannotate 1.2.2; 38 found; start..end, strand, type, name):
      1..66      +  CDS            3xFLAG: three tandem FLAG® epitope tags, followed by an enterokinase cleavage site
    103..4206    +  CDS            Cas9: Cas9 (Csn1) endonuclease from the Streptococcus pyogenes Type II CRISPR/Cas system generates RNA-guided double strand breaks in DNA
   4273..4467    +  CDS            KRAB: Krüppel-associated box (KRAB) transcriptional repression domain from the human zinc finger protein ZNF10 (Margolin et al., 1994)
   4615..5214    +  CDS            PuroR (fragment): puromycin N-acetyltransferase; pac from Streptomyces; confers resistance to puromycin
   5268..5301    +  protein_bind   loxP: Cre-mediated recombination occurs in the 8-bp core sequence (GCATACAT). Cre recombinase
   5302..5326    +  misc_feature   MCS (fragment): pBluescript multiple cloning site
   5326..5914    +  misc_feature   WPRE: woodchuck hepatitis virus posttranscriptional regulatory element
   5851..6432    +  CDS            nef (fragment): NEF_HV1H2 - Experimental evidence at protein level: Swiss-Prot protein existence level 1. Extracellular Nef protein targets CD4(+) T-lymphocytes for apoptosis by interacting with CXCR4 surface receptors. From Human immunodeficiency virus type 1 group M subtype B (isolate HXB2) (HIV-1).
   6439..6619    +  LTR            5' LTR (truncated): truncated 5' long terminal repeat (LTR) from HIV-1
   6651..6875    +  polyA_signal   bGH poly(A) signal: bovine growth hormone polyadenylation signal
   6879..6900    +  promoter       SV40 promoter (fragment): SV40 enhancer and early promoter
   6921..7349    +  rep_origin     f1 ori (sequence partly withheld): f1 bacteriophage origin of replication; arrow indicates direction of (+) strand synthesis
   7363..7692    +  promoter       SV40 promoter: SV40 enhancer and early promoter
   7740..7787    +  promoter       EM7 promoter: synthetic bacterial promoter&nbsp
   7806..8180    +  CDS            BleoR: antibiotic-binding protein; Sh ble from Streptoalloteichus hindustanus; confers resistance to bleomycin, phleomycin, and Zeocin™
   8190..8315    +  CDS            ble (fragment): BLE_KLEPN - Experimental evidence at protein level: Swiss-Prot protein existence level 1. Binding protein with a strong affinity to the bleomycin family of antibiotics. Binds to CL990; an antimitotic-antibiotic compound. From Klebsiella pneumoniae.
   8310..8431    +  polyA_signal   SV40 poly(A) signal: SV40 polyadenylation signal
   8502..8524    -  protein_bind   lac operator (fragment): The lac repressor binds to the lac operator to inhibit transcription in E. coli. This inhibition can be relieved by adding lactose or isopropyl-β-D-thiogalactopyranoside (IPTG). lac repressor encoded by lacI
   8528..8558    -  promoter       lac promoter: promoter for the E. coli lac operon
   8573..8594    -  protein_bind   CAP binding site: CAP binding activates transcription in the presence of cAMP. E. coli catabolite activator protein
   8607..8699    -  CDS            lacI (fragment): lac repressor; lacI; The lac repressor binds to the lac operator to inhibit transcription in E. coli. This inhibition can be relieved by adding lactose or isopropyl-β-D-thiogalactopyranoside (IPTG).
   8882..9470    -  rep_origin     ori: high-copy-number ColE1/pMB1/pBR322/pUC origin of replication
   9641..10501   -  CDS            AmpR: β-lactamase; bla; confers resistance to ampicillin, carbenicillin, and related antibiotics
  10502..10606   -  promoter       AmpR promoter: bla
  10665..10717   -  misc_feature   bom (fragment): basis of mobility region from pBR322
  10872..11251   +  enhancer       CMV enhancer: human cytomegalovirus immediate early enhancer
  11252..11451   +  promoter       CMV promoter: human cytomegalovirus (CMV) immediate early promoter
  11469..11649   +  LTR            5' LTR (truncated): truncated 5' long terminal repeat (LTR) from HIV-1
  11696..11821   +  misc_feature   HIV-1 Ψ: packaging signal of human immunodeficiency virus type 1
  11805..12168   +  CDS            HIV-1 gag (fragment): gag protein from human immunodeficiency virus 1; gag
  12314..12547   +  misc_feature   RRE: The Rev response element (RRE) of HIV-1 allows for Rev-dependent mRNA export from the nucleus to the cytoplasm.
  12924..13024   +  CDS            Rev (fragment): human immunodeficiency virus 1 (HIV-1) Rev protein; rev; enhances nuclear export of unspliced and incompletely spliced viral mRNAs
  13074..13191   +  misc_feature   cPPT/CTS: central polypurine tract and central termination sequence of HIV-1
  13235..13268   +  protein_bind   loxP: Cre-mediated recombination occurs in the 8-bp core sequence (GCATACAT). Cre recombinase
  13279..13354   -  misc_RNA       gRNA scaffold: guide RNA scaffold for the Streptococcus pyogenes CRISPR/Cas9 system
  13383..13623   -  promoter       U6 promoter: RNA polymerase III promoter for human U6 snRNA
  13656..14867   +  promoter       UbC promoter: human ubiquitin C promoter
  14878..14896   -  misc_feature   MCS (fragment): pUC18/19 multiple cloning site
>Addgene plasmid #209774 | pLV_dCas9-KRAB_sgSTK4i_#2 (PuroR) | addgene full sequence | sequence record 413611 | Addgene NGS Result
GACTACAAAGACCATGACGGTGATTATAAAGATCATGACATCGATTACAAGGATGACGATGACAAGATGG
CCCCCAAGAAGAAGAGGAAGGTGGGCCGCGGAATGGACAAGAAGTACTCCATTGGGCTCGCCATCGGCAC
AAACAGCGTCGGCTGGGCCGTCATTACGGACGAGTACAAGGTGCCGAGCAAAAAATTCAAAGTTCTGGGC
AATACCGATCGCCACAGCATAAAGAAGAACCTCATTGGCGCCCTCCTGTTCGACTCCGGGGAAACCGCCG
AAGCCACGCGGCTCAAAAGAACAGCACGGCGCAGATATACCCGCAGAAAGAATCGGATCTGCTACCTGCA
GGAGATCTTTAGTAATGAGATGGCTAAGGTGGATGACTCTTTCTTCCATAGGCTGGAGGAGTCCTTTTTG
GTGGAGGAGGATAAAAAGCACGAGCGCCACCCAATCTTTGGCAATATCGTGGACGAGGTGGCGTACCATG
AAAAGTACCCAACCATATATCATCTGAGGAAGAAGCTTGTAGACAGTACTGATAAGGCTGACTTGCGGTT
GATCTATCTCGCGCTGGCGCATATGATCAAATTTCGGGGACACTTCCTCATCGAGGGGGACCTGAACCCA
GACAACAGCGATGTCGACAAACTCTTTATCCAACTGGTTCAGACTTACAATCAGCTTTTCGAAGAGAACC
CGATCAACGCATCCGGAGTTGACGCCAAAGCAATCCTGAGCGCTAGGCTGTCCAAATCCCGGCGGCTCGA
AAACCTCATCGCACAGCTCCCTGGGGAGAAGAAGAACGGCCTGTTTGGTAATCTTATCGCCCTGTCACTC
GGGCTGACCCCCAACTTTAAATCTAACTTCGACCTGGCCGAAGATGCCAAGCTTCAACTGAGCAAAGACA
CCTACGATGATGATCTCGACAATCTGCTGGCCCAGATCGGCGACCAGTACGCAGACCTTTTTTTGGCGGC
AAAGAACCTGTCAGACGCCATTCTGCTGAGTGATATTCTGCGAGTGAACACGGAGATCACCAAAGCTCCG
CTGAGCGCTAGTATGATCAAGCGCTATGATGAGCACCACCAAGACTTGACTTTGCTGAAGGCCCTTGTCA
GACAGCAACTGCCTGAGAAGTACAAGGAAATTTTCTTCGATCAGTCTAAAAATGGCTACGCCGGATACAT
TGACGGCGGAGCAAGCCAGGAGGAATTTTACAAATTTATTAAGCCCATCTTGGAAAAAATGGACGGCACC
GAGGAGCTGCTGGTAAAGCTTAACAGAGAAGATCTGTTGCGCAAACAGCGCACTTTCGACAATGGAAGCA
TCCCCCACCAGATTCACCTGGGCGAACTGCACGCTATCCTCAGGCGGCAAGAGGATTTCTACCCCTTTTT
GAAAGATAACAGGGAAAAGATTGAGAAAATCCTCACATTTCGGATACCCTACTATGTAGGCCCCCTCGCC
CGGGGAAATTCCAGATTCGCGTGGATGACTCGCAAATCAGAAGAGACCATCACTCCCTGGAACTTCGAGG
AAGTCGTGGATAAGGGGGCCTCTGCCCAGTCCTTCATCGAAAGGATGACTAACTTTGATAAAAATCTGCC
TAACGAAAAGGTGCTTCCTAAACACTCTCTGCTGTACGAGTACTTCACAGTTTATAACGAGCTCACCAAG
GTCAAATACGTCACAGAAGGGATGAGAAAGCCAGCATTCCTGTCTGGAGAGCAGAAGAAAGCTATCGTGG
ACCTCCTCTTCAAGACGAACCGGAAAGTTACCGTGAAACAGCTCAAAGAAGACTATTTCAAAAAGATTGA
ATGTTTCGACTCTGTTGAAATCAGCGGAGTGGAGGATCGCTTCAACGCATCCCTGGGAACGTATCACGAT
CTCCTGAAAATCATTAAAGACAAGGACTTCCTGGACAATGAGGAGAACGAGGACATTCTTGAGGACATTG
TCCTCACCCTTACGTTGTTTGAAGATAGGGAGATGATTGAAGAACGCTTGAAAACTTACGCTCATCTCTT
CGACGACAAAGTCATGAAACAGCTCAAGAGGCGCCGATATACAGGATGGGGGCGGCTGTCAAGAAAACTG
ATCAATGGGATCCGAGACAAGCAGAGTGGAAAGACAATCCTGGATTTTCTTAAGTCCGATGGATTTGCCA
ACCGGAACTTCATGCAGTTGATCCATGATGACTCTCTCACCTTTAAGGAGGACATCCAGAAAGCACAAGT
TTCTGGCCAGGGGGACAGTCTTCACGAGCACATCGCTAATCTTGCAGGTAGCCCAGCTATCAAAAAGGGA
ATACTGCAGACCGTTAAGGTCGTGGATGAACTCGTCAAAGTAATGGGAAGGCATAAGCCCGAGAATATCG
TTATCGAGATGGCCCGAGAGAACCAAACTACCCAGAAGGGACAGAAGAACAGTAGGGAAAGGATGAAGAG
GATTGAAGAGGGTATAAAAGAACTGGGGTCCCAAATCCTTAAGGAACACCCAGTTGAAAACACCCAGCTT
CAGAATGAGAAGCTCTACCTGTACTACCTGCAGAACGGCAGGGACATGTACGTGGATCAGGAACTGGACA
TCAATCGGCTCTCCGACTACGACGTGGATGCCATCGTGCCCCAGTCTTTTCTCAAAGATGATTCTATTGA
TAATAAAGTGTTGACAAGATCCGATAAAAATAGAGGGAAGAGTGATAACGTCCCCTCAGAAGAAGTTGTC
AAGAAAATGAAAAATTATTGGCGGCAGCTGCTGAACGCCAAACTGATCACACAACGGAAGTTCGATAATC
TGACTAAGGCTGAACGAGGTGGCCTGTCTGAGTTGGATAAAGCCGGCTTCATCAAAAGGCAGCTTGTTGA
GACACGCCAGATCACCAAGCACGTGGCCCAAATTCTCGATTCACGCATGAACACCAAGTACGATGAAAAT
GACAAACTGATTCGAGAGGTGAAAGTTATTACTCTGAAGTCTAAGCTGGTCTCAGATTTCAGAAAGGACT
TTCAGTTTTATAAGGTGAGAGAGATCAACAATTACCACCATGCGCATGATGCCTACCTGAATGCAGTGGT
AGGCACTGCACTTATCAAAAAATATCCCAAGCTTGAATCTGAATTTGTTTACGGAGACTATAAAGTGTAC
GATGTTAGGAAAATGATCGCAAAGTCTGAGCAGGAAATAGGCAAGGCCACCGCTAAGTACTTCTTTTACA
GCAATATTATGAATTTTTTCAAGACCGAGATTACACTGGCCAATGGAGAGATTCGGAAGCGACCACTTAT
CGAAACAAACGGAGAAACAGGAGAAATCGTGTGGGACAAGGGTAGGGATTTCGCGACAGTCCGGAAGGTC
CTGTCCATGCCGCAGGTGAACATCGTTAAAAAGACCGAAGTACAGACCGGAGGCTTCTCCAAGGAAAGTA
TCCTCCCGAAAAGGAACAGCGACAAGCTGATCGCACGCAAAAAAGATTGGGACCCCAAGAAATACGGCGG
ATTCGATTCTCCTACAGTCGCTTACAGTGTACTGGTTGTGGCCAAAGTGGAGAAAGGGAAGTCTAAAAAA
CTCAAAAGCGTCAAGGAACTGCTGGGCATCACAATCATGGAGCGATCAAGCTTCGAAAAAAACCCCATCG
ACTTTCTCGAGGCGAAAGGATATAAAGAGGTCAAAAAAGACCTCATCATTAAGCTTCCCAAGTACTCTCT
CTTTGAGCTTGAAAACGGCCGGAAACGAATGCTCGCTAGTGCGGGCGAGCTGCAGAAAGGTAACGAGCTG
GCACTGCCCTCTAAATACGTTAATTTCTTGTATCTGGCCAGCCACTATGAAAAGCTCAAAGGGTCTCCCG
AAGATAATGAGCAGAAGCAGCTGTTCGTGGAACAACACAAACACTACCTTGATGAGATCATCGAGCAAAT
AAGCGAATTCTCCAAAAGAGTGATCCTCGCCGACGCTAACCTCGATAAGGTGCTTTCTGCTTACAATAAG
CACAGGGATAAGCCCATCAGGGAGCAGGCAGAAAACATTATCCACTTGTTTACTCTGACCAACTTGGGCG
CGCCTGCAGCCTTCAAGTACTTCGACACCACCATAGACAGAAAGCGGTACACCTCTACAAAGGAGGTCCT
GGACGCCACACTGATTCATCAGTCAATTACGGGGCTCTATGAAACAAGAATCGACCTCTCTCAGCTCGGT
GGAGACAGCAGGGCTGACCCCAAGAAGAAGAGGAAGGTGGCTAGCGATGCTAAGTCACTGACTGCCTGGT
CCCGGACACTGGTGACCTTCAAGGATGTGTTTGTGGACTTCACCAGGGAGGAGTGGAAGCTGCTGGACAC
TGCTCAGCAGATCCTGTACAGAAATGTGATGCTGGAGAACTATAAGAACCTGGTTTCCTTGGGTTATCAG
CTTACTAAGCCAGATGTGATCCTCCGGTTGGAGAAGGGAGAAGAGCCCTGGCTGGTGGAGAGAGAAATTC
ACCAAGAGACCCATCCTGATTCAGAGACTGCATTTGAAATCAAATCATCAGTTCCGAAAAAGAAACGCAA
AGTTGCTAGCGAGGGCAGAGGAAGTCTTCTAACATGCGGTGACGTGGAGGAGAATCCCGGCCCTATGACC
GAGTACAAGCCCACGGTGCGCCTCGCCACCCGCGACGACGTCCCCAGGGCCGTACGCACCCTCGCCGCCG
CGTTCGCCGACTACCCCGCCACGCGCCACACCGTCGATCCGGACCGCCACATCGAGCGGGTCACCGAGCT
GCAAGAACTCTTCCTCACGCGCGTCGGGCTCGACATCGGCAAGGTGTGGGTCGCGGACGACGGCGCCGCG
GTGGCGGTCTGGACCACGCCGGAGAGCGTCGAAGCGGGGGCGGTGTTCGCCGAGATCGGCCCGCGCATGG
CCGAGTTGAGCGGTTCCCGGCTGGCCGCGCAGCAACAGATGGAAGGCCTCCTGGCGCCGCACCGGCCCAA
GGAGCCCGCGTGGTTCCTGGCCACCGTCGGCGTGTCGCCCGACCACCAGGGCAAGGGTCTGGGCAGCGCC
GTCGTGCTCCCCGGAGTGGAGGCGGCCGAGCGCGCCGGGGTGCCCGCCTTCCTGGAGACCTCCGCGCCCC
GCAACCTCCCCTTCTACGAGCGGCTCGGCTTCACCGTCACCGCCGACGTCGAGGTGCCCGAAGGACCGCG
CACCTGGTGCATGACCCGCAAGCCCGGTGCCTGACCAGCACACTGGCGGCCGTTACTAGCTTCTGCAGCA
CGACCGGTTGATAATAGATAACTTCGTATAGCATACATTATACGAAGTTATGAATTCGATATCAAGCTTA
TCGATAATCAACCTCTGGATTACAAAATTTGTGAAAGATTGACTGGTATTCTTAACTATGTTGCTCCTTT
TACGCTATGTGGATACGCTGCTTTAATGCCTTTGTATCATGCTATTGCTTCCCGTATGGCTTTCATTTTC
TCCTCCTTGTATAAATCCTGGTTGCTGTCTCTTTATGAGGAGTTGTGGCCCGTTGTCAGGCAACGTGGCG
TGGTGTGCACTGTGTTTGCTGACGCAACCCCCACTGGTTGGGGCATTGCCACCACCTGTCAGCTCCTTTC
CGGGACTTTCGCTTTCCCCCTCCCTATTGCCACGGCGGAACTCATCGCCGCCTGCCTTGCCCGCTGCTGG
ACAGGGGCTCGGCTGTTGGGCACTGACAATTCCGTGGTGTTGTCGGGGAAATCATCGTCCTTTCCTTGGC
TGCTCGCCTGTGTTGCCACCTGGATTCTGCGCGGGACGTCCTTCTGCTACGTCCCTTCGGCCCTCAATCC
AGCGGACCTTCCTTCCCGCGGCCTGCTGCCGGCTCTGCGGCCTCTTCCGCGTCTTCGCCTTCGCCCTCAG
ACGAGTCGGATCTCCCTTTGGGCCGCCTCCCCGCATCGATACCGTCGACCTCGAGACCTAGAAAAACATG
GAGCAATCACAAGTAGCAATACAGCAGCTACCAATGCTGATTGTGCCTGGCTAGAAGCACAAGAGGAGGA
GGAGGTGGGTTTTCCAGTCACACCTCAGGTACCTTTAAGACCAATGACTTACAAGGCAGCTGTAGATCTT
AGCCACTTTTTAAAAGAAAAGGGGGGACTGGAAGGGCTAATTCACTCCCAACGAAGACAAGATATCCTTG
ATCTGTGGATCTACCACACACAAGGCTACTTCCCTGATTGGCAGAACTACACACCAGGGCCAGGGATCAG
ATATCCACTGACCTTTGGATGGTGCTACAAGCTAGTACCAGTTGAGCAAGAGAAGGTAGAAGAAGCCAAT
GAAGGAGAGAACACCCGCTTGTTACACCCTGTGAGCCTGCATGGGATGGATGACCCGGAGAGAGAAGTAT
TAGAGTGGAGGTTTGACAGCCGCCTAGCATTTCATCACATGGCCCGAGAGCTGCATCCGGACTGTACTGG
GTCTCTCTGGTTAGACCAGATCTGAGCCTGGGAGCTCTCTGGCTAACTAGGGAACCCACTGCTTAAGCCT
CAATAAAGCTTGCCTTGAGTGCTTCAAGTAGTGTGTGCCCGTCTGTTGTGTGACTCTGGTAACTAGAGAT
CCCTCAGACCCTTTTAGTCAGTGTGGAAAATCTCTAGCAGGGCCCGTTTAAACCCGCTGATCAGCCTCGA
CTGTGCCTTCTAGTTGCCAGCCATCTGTTGTTTGCCCCTCCCCCGTGCCTTCCTTGACCCTGGAAGGTGC
CACTCCCACTGTCCTTTCCTAATAAAATGAGGAAATTGCATCGCATTGTCTGAGTAGGTGTCATTCTATT
CTGGGGGGTGGGGTGGGGCAGGACAGCAAGGGGGAGGATTGGGAAGACAATAGCAGGCATGCTGGGGATG
CGGTGGGCTCTATGGCTTCTGAGGCGGAAAGAACCAGCTGGGGCTCTAGGGGGTATCCCC
[124 nt withheld, positions 6921-7044]
C
[91 nt withheld, positions 7046-7136]
A
[49 nt withheld, positions 7138-7186]
CCTTTGACGTTGGAGTCCACGTTCTTT
[37 nt withheld, positions 7214-7250]
ACCCTATCTCGGTCTATTCTTTTGATTTATAAGGGATTTTGCCGATTTCGGCCTATTGGTTAAAAAATGA
GCTGATTTAACAAAAATTTAACGCGAATTAATTCTGTGGAATGTGTGTCAGTTAGGGTGTGGAAAGTCCC
CAGGCTCCCCAGCAGGCAGAAGTATGCAAAGCATGCATCTCAATTAGTCAGCAACCAGGTGTGGAAAGTC
CCCAGGCTCCCCAGCAGGCAGAAGTATGCAAAGCATGCATCTCAATTAGTCAGCAACCATAGTCCCGCCC
CTAACTCCGCCCATCCCGCCCCTAACTCCGCCCAGTTCCGCCCATTCTCCGCCCCATGGCTGACTAATTT
TTTTTATTTATGCAGAGGCCGAGGCCGCCTCTGCCTCTGAGCTATTCCAGAAGTAGTGAGGAGGCTTTTT
TGGAGGCCTAGGCTTTTGCAAAAAGCTCCCGGGAGCTTGTATATCCATTTTCGGATCTGATCAGCACGTG
TTGACAATTAATCATCGGCATAGTATATCGGCATAGTATAATACGACAAGGTGAGGAACTAAACCATGGC
CAAGTTGACCAGTGCCGTTCCGGTGCTCACCGCGCGCGACGTCGCCGGAGCGGTCGAGTTCTGGACCGAC
CGGCTCGGGTTCTCCCGGGACTTCGTGGAGGACGACTTCGCCGGTGTGGTCCGGGACGACGTGACCCTGT
TCATCAGCGCGGTCCAGGACCAGGTGGTGCCGGACAACACCCTGGCCTGGGTGTGGGTGCGCGGCCTGGA
CGAGCTGTACGCCGAGTGGTCGGAGGTCGTGTCCACGAACTTCCGGGACGCCTCCGGGCCGGCCATGACC
GAGATCGGCGAGCAGCCGTGGGGGCGGGAGTTCGCCCTGCGCGACCCGGCCGGCAACTGCGTGCACTTCG
TGGCCGAGGAGCAGGACTGACACGTGCTACGAGATTTCGATTCCACCGCCGCCTTCTATGAAAGGTTGGG
CTTCGGAATCGTTTTCCGGGACGCCGGCTGGATGATCCTCCAGCGCGGGGATCTCATGCTGGAGTTCTTC
GCCCACCCCAACTTGTTTATTGCAGCTTATAATGGTTACAAATAAAGCAATAGCATCACAAATTTCACAA
ATAAAGCATTTTTTTCACTGCATTCTAGTTGTGGTTTGTCCAAACTCATCAATGTATCTTATCATGTCTG
TATACCGTCGACCTCTAGCTAGAGCTTGGCGTAATCATGGTCATAGCTGTTTCCTGTGTGAAATTGTTAT
CCGCTCACAATTCCACACAACATACGAGCCGGAAGCATAAAGTGTAAAGCCTGGGGTGCCTAATGAGTGA
GCTAACTCACATTAATTGCGTTGCGCTCACTGCCCGCTTTCCAGTCGGGAAACCTGTCGTGCCAGCTGCA
TTAATGAATCGGCCAACGCGCGGGGAGAGGCGGTTTGCGTATTGGGCGCTCTTCCGCTTCCTCGCTCACT
GACTCGCTGCGCTCGGTCGTTCGGCTGCGGCGAGCGGTATCAGCTCACTCAAAGGCGGTAATACGGTTAT
CCACAGAATCAGGGGATAACGCAGGAAAGAACATGTGAGCAAAAGGCCAGCAAAAGGCCAGGAACCGTAA
AAAGGCCGCGTTGCTGGCGTTTTTCCATAGGCTCCGCCCCCCTGACGAGCATCACAAAAATCGACGCTCA
AGTCAGAGGTGGCGAAACCCGACAGGACTATAAAGATACCAGGCGTTTCCCCCTGGAAGCTCCCTCGTGC
GCTCTCCTGTTCCGACCCTGCCGCTTACCGGATACCTGTCCGCCTTTCTCCCTTCGGGAAGCGTGGCGCT
TTCTCATAGCTCACGCTGTAGGTATCTCAGTTCGGTGTAGGTCGTTCGCTCCAAGCTGGGCTGTGTGCAC
GAACCCCCCGTTCAGCCCGACCGCTGCGCCTTATCCGGTAACTATCGTCTTGAGTCCAACCCGGTAAGAC
ACGACTTATCGCCACTGGCAGCAGCCACTGGTAACAGGATTAGCAGAGCGAGGTATGTAGGCGGTGCTAC
AGAGTTCTTGAAGTGGTGGCCTAACTACGGCTACACTAGAAGAACAGTATTTGGTATCTGCGCTCTGCTG
AAGCCAGTTACCTTCGGAAAAAGAGTTGGTAGCTCTTGATCCGGCAAACAAACCACCGCTGGTAGCGGTG
GTTTTTTTGTTTGCAAGCAGCAGATTACGCGCAGAAAAAAAGGATCTCAAGAAGATCCTTTGATCTTTTC
TACGGGGTCTGACGCTCAGTGGAACGAAAACTCACGTTAAGGGATTTTGGTCATGAGATTATCAAAAAGG
ATCTTCACCTAGATCCTTTTAAATTAAAAATGAAGTTTTAAATCAATCTAAAGTATATATGAGTAAACTT
GGTCTGACAGTTACCAATGCTTAATCAGTGAGGCACCTATCTCAGCGATCTGTCTATTTCGTTCATCCAT
AGTTGCCTGACTCCCCGTCGTGTAGATAACTACGATACGGGAGGGCTTACCATCTGGCCCCAGTGCTGCA
ATGATACCGCGAGACCCACGCTCACCGGCTCCAGATTTATCAGCAATAAACCAGCCAGCCGGAAGGGCCG
AGCGCAGAAGTGGTCCTGCAACTTTATCCGCCTCCATCCAGTCTATTAATTGTTGCCGGGAAGCTAGAGT
AAGTAGTTCGCCAGTTAATAGTTTGCGCAACGTTGTTGCCATTGCTACAGGCATCGTGGTGTCACGCTCG
TCGTTTGGTATGGCTTCATTCAGCTCCGGTTCCCAACGATCAAGGCGAGTTACATGATCCCCCATGTTGT
GCAAAAAAGCGGTTAGCTCCTTCGGTCCTCCGATCGTTGTCAGAAGTAAGTTGGCCGCAGTGTTATCACT
CATGGTTATGGCAGCACTGCATAATTCTCTTACTGTCATGCCATCCGTAAGATGCTTTTCTGTGACTGGT
GAGTACTCAACCAAGTCATTCTGAGAATAGTGTATGCGGCGACCGAGTTGCTCTTGCCCGGCGTCAATAC
GGGATAATACCGCGCCACATAGCAGAACTTTAAAAGTGCTCATCATTGGAAAACGTTCTTCGGGGCGAAA
ACTCTCAAGGATCTTACCGCTGTTGAGATCCAGTTCGATGTAACCCACTCGTGCACCCAACTGATCTTCA
GCATCTTTTACTTTCACCAGCGTTTCTGGGTGAGCAAAAACAGGAAGGCAAAATGCCGCAAAAAAGGGAA
TAAGGGCGACACGGAAATGTTGAATACTCATACTCTTCCTTTTTCAATATTATTGAAGCATTTATCAGGG
TTATTGTCTCATGAGCGGATACATATTTGAATGTATTTAGAAAAATAAACAAATAGGGGTTCCGCGCACA
TTTCCCCGAAAAGTGCCACCTGACGTCGACGGATCGGGAGATCTCCCGATCCCCTATGGTGCACTCTCAG
TACAATCTGCTCTGATGCCGCATAGTTAAGCCAGTATCTGCTCCCTGCTTGTGTGTTGGAGGTCGCTGAG
TAGTGCGCGAGCAAAATTTAAGCTACAACAAGGCAAGGCTTGACCGACAATTGCATGAAGAATCTGCTTA
GGGTTAGGCGTTTTGCGCTGCTTCGCGATGTACGGGCCAGATATACGCGTTGACATTGATTATTGACTAG
TTATTAATAGTAATCAATTACGGGGTCATTAGTTCATAGCCCATATATGGAGTTCCGCGTTACATAACTT
ACGGTAAATGGCCCGCCTGGCTGACCGCCCAACGACCCCCGCCCATTGACGTCAATAATGACGTATGTTC
CCATAGTAACGCCAATAGGGACTTTCCATTGACGTCAATGGGTGGAGTATTTACGGTAAACTGCCCACTT
GGCAGTACATCAAGTGTATCATATGCCAAGTACGCCCCCTATTGACGTCAATGACGGTAAATGGCCCGCC
TGGCATTATGCCCAGTACATGACCTTATGGGACTTTCCTACTTGGCAGTACATCTACGTATTAGTCATCG
CTATTACCATGGTGATGCGGTTTTGGCAGTACATCAATGGGCGTGGATAGCGGTTTGACTCACGGGGATT
TCCAAGTCTCCACCCCATTGACGTCAATGGGAGTTTGTTTTGGCACCAAAATCAACGGGACTTTCCAAAA
TGTCGTAACAACTCCGCCCCATTGACGCAAATGGGCGGTAGGCGTGTACGGTGGGAGGTCTATATAAGCA
GCGCGTTTTGCCTGTACTGGGTCTCTCTGGTTAGACCAGATCTGAGCCTGGGAGCTCTCTGGCTAACTAG
GGAACCCACTGCTTAAGCCTCAATAAAGCTTGCCTTGAGTGCTTCAAGTAGTGTGTGCCCGTCTGTTGTG
TGACTCTGGTAACTAGAGATCCCTCAGACCCTTTTAGTCAGTGTGGAAAATCTCTAGCAGTGGCGCCCGA
ACAGGGACTTGAAAGCGAAAGGGAAACCAGAGGAGCTCTCTCGACGCAGGACTCGGCTTGCTGAAGCGCG
CACGGCAAGAGGCGAGGGGCGGCGACTGGTGAGTACGCCAAAAATTTTGACTAGCGGAGGCTAGAAGGAG
AGAGATGGGTGCGAGAGCGTCAGTATTAAGCGGGGGAGAATTAGATCGCGATGGGAAAAAATTCGGTTAA
GGCCAGGGGGAAAGAAAAAATATAAATTAAAACATATAGTATGGGCAAGCAGGGAGCTAGAACGATTCGC
AGTTAATCCTGGCCTGTTAGAAACATCAGAAGGCTGTAGACAAATACTGGGACAGCTACAACCATCCCTT
CAGACAGGATCAGAAGAACTTAGATCATTATATAATACAGTAGCAACCCTCTATTGTGTGCATCAAAGGA
TAGAGATAAAAGACACCAAGGAAGCTTTAGACAAGATAGAGGAAGAGCAAAACAAAAGTAAGACCACCGC
ACAGCAAGCGGCCGCTGATCTTCAGACCTGGAGGAGGAGATATGAGGGACAATTGGAGAAGTGAATTATA
TAAATATAAAGTAGTAAAAATTGAACCATTAGGAGTAGCACCCACCAAGGCAAAGAGAAGAGTGGTGCAG
AGAGAAAAAAGAGCAGTGGGAATAGGAGCTTTGTTCCTTGGGTTCTTGGGAGCAGCAGGAAGCACTATGG
GCGCAGCGTCAATGACGCTGACGGTACAGGCCAGACAATTATTGTCTGGTATAGTGCAGCAGCAGAACAA
TTTGCTGAGGGCTATTGAGGCGCAACAGCATCTGTTGCAACTCACAGTCTGGGGCATCAAGCAGCTCCAG
GCAAGAATCCTGGCTGTGGAAAGATACCTAAAGGATCAACAGCTCCTGGGGATTTGGGGTTGCTCTGGAA
AACTCATTTGCACCACTGCTGTGCCTTGGAATGCTAGTTGGAGTAATAAATCTCTGGAACAGATTTGGAA
TCACACGACCTGGATGGAGTGGGACAGAGAAATTAACAATTACACAAGCTTAATACACTCCTTAATTGAA
GAATCGCAAAACCAGCAAGAAAAGAATGAACAAGAATTATTGGAATTAGATAAATGGGCAAGTTTGTGGA
ATTGGTTTAACATAACAAATTGGCTGTGGTATATAAAATTATTCATAATGATAGTAGGAGGCTTGGTAGG
TTTAAGAATAGTTTTTGCTGTACTTTCTATAGTGAATAGAGTTAGGCAGGGATATTCACCATTATCGTTT
CAGACCCACCTCCCAACCCCGAGGGGACCCGACAGGCCCGAAGGAATAGAAGAAGAAGGTGGAGAGAGAG
ACAGAGACAGATCCATTCGATTAGTGAACGGATCGGCACTGCGTGCGCCAATTCTGCAGACAAATGGCAG
TATTCATCCACAATTTTAAAAGAAAAGGGGGGATTGGGGGGTACAGTGCAGGGGAAAGAATAGTAGACAT
AATAGCAACAGACATACAAACTAAAGAATTACAAAAACAAATTACAAAAATTCAAAATTTTCGGGTTTAT
TACAGGGACAGCAGAGATCCAGTTTGGTTAATTAATAACTTCGTATAGCATACATTATACGAAGTTATTA
AAAAAAAAGCACCGACTCGGTGCCACTTTTTCAAGTTGATAACGGACTAGCCTTATTTTAACTTGCTATT
TCTAGCTCTAAAACCCCAGACCCGCTCACTGCTCGGTGTTTCGTCCTTTCCACAAGATATATAAAGCCAA
GAAATCGAAATACTTTCAAGTTACGGTAAGCATATGATAGTCCATTTTAAAACATAATTTTAAAACTGCA
AACTACCCAAGAAATTATTACTTTCTACGTCACGTATTTTGTACTAATATCTTTGTGTTTACAGTCAAAT
TAATTCCAATTATCTCTCTAACAGCCTTGTATCGTATATGCAAATATGAAGGAATCATGGGAAATAGGCC
CTCTTAATTAATTAACCCGTGTCGGCTCCAGATCTGGCCTCCGCGCCGGGTTTTGGCGCCTCCCGCGGGC
GCCCCCCTCCTCACGGCGAGCGCTGCCACGTCAGACGAAGGGCGCAGCGAGCGTCCTGATCCTTCCGCCC
GGACGCTCAGGACAGCGGCCCGCTGCTCATAAGACTCGGCCTTAGAACCCCAGTATCAGCAGAAGGACAT
TTTAGGACGGGACTTGGGTGACTCTAGGGCACTGGTTTTCTTTCCAGAGAGCGGAACAGGCGAGGAAAAG
TAGTCCCTTCTCGGCGATTCTGCGGAGGGATCTCCGTGGGGCGGTGAACGCCGATGATTATATAAGGACG
CGCCGGGTGTGGCACAGCTAGTTCCGTCGCAGCCGGGATTTGGGTCGCGGTTCTTGTTTGTGGATCGCTG
TGATCGTCACTTGGTGAGTAGCGGGCTGCTGGGCTGGCCGGGGCTTTCGTGGCCGCCGGGCCGCTCGGTG
GGACGGAAGCGTGTGGAGAGACCGCCAAGGGCTGTAGTCTGGGTCCGCGAGCAAGGTTGCCCTGAACTGG
GGGTTGGGGGGAGCGCAGCAAAATGGCGGCTGTTCCCGAGTCTTGAATGGAAGACGCTTGTGAGGCGGGC
TGTGAGGTCGTTGAAACAAGGTGGGGGGCATGGTGGGCGGCAAGAACCCAAGGTCTTGAGGCCTTCGCTA
ATGCGGGAAAGCTCTTATTCGGGTGAGATGGGCTGGGGCACCATCTGGGGACCCTGACGTGAAGTTTGTC
ACTGACTGGAGAACTCGGTTTGTCGTCTGTTGCGGGGGCGGCAGTTATGGCGGTGCCGTTGGGCAGTGCA
CCCGTACCTTTGGGAGCGCGCGCCCTCGTCGTGTCGTGACGTCACCCGTTCTGTTGGCTTATAATGCAGG
GTGGGGCCACCTGCCGGTAGGTGTGCGGTAGGCTTTTCTCCGTCGCAGGACGCAGGGTTCGGGCCTAGGG
TAGGCTCTCCTGAATCGACAGGCGCCGGACCTCTGGTGAGGGGAGGGATAAGTGAGGCGTCAGTTTCTTT
GGTCGGTTTTATGTACCTATCTTCTTAAGTAGCTGAAGCTCCGGTTTTGAACTATGCGCTCGGGGTTGGC
GAGTGTGTTTTGTGAAGTTTTTTAGGCACCTTTTGAAATGTAATCATTTGGGTCAATATGTAATTTTCAG
TGTTAGACTAGTAAATTGTCCGCTAAATTCTGGCCGTTTTTGGCTTTTTTGTTAGACGAAGCTTGGGCTG
CAGGTCGACTCTAGAGCCACCATG
